>Addgene plasmid #230103 | AiP12093 - pAAV-AiE0409m-minBG-SYFP2-WPRE3-BGHpA (Alias: CN2093) | addgene full sequence | sequence record 461839 | Addgene NGS Result
CCTGCAGGCAGCTGCGCGCTCGCTCGCTCACTGAGGCCGCCCGGGCGTCGGGCGACCTTTGGTCGCCCGG
CCTCAGTGAGCGAGCGAGCGCGCAGAGAGGGAGTGGCCAACTCCATCACTAGGGGTTCCTGCGGCCGCAC
GCGTTGCCTCTCAACTTCTGGGCTTTAGTTCCTAGCCTTGGACTGGAGAACAAGACTCCCCAAGTCCCAG
TCTCAGATCTGCCACTTTTCCTGTTTATAGGATGAAAAACACAGTTTCCCCTGAAGGACAAGGAGACTCA
AAACATGGAGCGTCCCAGCCTTCTCCGGGCAGTCCTAGACTCTGTTTGTCTTTACAGCAGTGATCTTAGC
TCAGATAAGGTCATGTTTTGTTTTTGTCTTTTGTCTTCCTGCTTGTTCCAGTCGGTCCCAGTCTTTTGAA
GTGGGACTGGCTGGGAGGTCACAATGTCCCTATTGTCTAGGATGACACTTCTGGGCTTAGGTCATGTGTC
CAGTGTTCAGAGGAACCCAGAGCCAAAAGAATCAGACACTAGAACTATCAGTGGCTTAATTGTTCTGCCC
TTCTCTCCAGGGCTACTGACAAGGTAAGTGTCTGTGCTTACAGAGGCCTGTGGTGGCAGAATAGCTGAGC
CCTGAGCTCGGGCTGGGCATAAAAGTCAGGGCAGAGCCATCTATTGCTTACATTTGCTTCTGGGATCCAG
ATCTTTCGAAGCTAGCGCTACCGGTCGCCACCATGGTGAGCAAGGGCGAGGAGCTGTTCACCGGGGTGGT
GCCCATCCTGGTCGAGCTGGACGGCGACGTAAACGGCCACAAGTTCAGCGTGTCCGGCGAGGGCGAGGGC
GATGCCACCTACGGCAAGCTGACCCTGAAGCTGATCTGCACCACCGGCAAGCTGCCCGTGCCCTGGCCCA
CCCTCGTGACCACCCTGGGCTACGGCGTGCAGTGCTTCGCCCGCTACCCCGACCACATGAAGCAGCACGA
CTTCTTCAAGTCCGCCATGCCCGAAGGCTACGTCCAGGAGCGCACCATCTTCTTCAAGGACGACGGCAAC
TACAAGACCCGCGCCGAGGTGAAGTTCGAGGGCGACACCCTGGTGAACCGCATCGAGCTGAAGGGCATCG
ACTTCAAGGAGGACGGCAACATCCTGGGGCACAAGCTGGAGTACAACTACAACAGCCACAACGTCTATAT
CACCGCCGACAAGCAGAAGAACGGCATCAAGGCCAACTTCAAGATCCGCCACAACATCGAGGACGGCGGC
GTGCAGCTCGCCGACCACTACCAGCAGAACACCCCCATCGGCGACGGCCCCGTGCTGCTGCCCGACAACC
ACTACCTGAGCTACCAGTCCAAGCTGAGCAAAGACCCCAACGAGAAGCGCGATCACATGGTCCTGCTGGA
GTTCGTGACCGCCGCCGGGATCACTCTCGGCATGGACGAGCTGTACAAGTAAGTCGACGGCGCGCCGCGG
CCGCGAATTCGATATCATAATCAACCTCTGGATTACAAAATTTGTGAAAGATTGACTGGTATTCTTAACT
ATGTTGCTCCTTTTACGCTATGTGGATACGCTGCTTTAATGCCTTTGTATCATGCTATTGCTTCCCGTAT
GGCTTTCATTTTCTCCTCCTTGTATAAATCCTGGTTAGTTCTTGCCACGGCGGAACTCATCGCCGCCTGC
CTTGCCCGCTGCTGGACAGGGGCTCGGCTGTTGGGCACTGACAATTCCGTGGCTCGAGAGATCTTCGACT
GTGCCTTCTAGTTGCCAGCCATCTGTTGTTTGCCCCTCCCCCGTGCCTTCCTTGACCCTGGAAGGTGCCA
CTCCCACTGTCCTTTCCTAATAAAATGAGGAAATTGCATCGCATTGTCTGAGTAGGTGTCATTCTATTCT
GGGGGGTGGGGTGGGGCAGGACAGCAAGGGGGAGGATTGGGAAGACAATAGCAGGCATGAGATCTCACGT
GCGGACCGAGCGGCCGCAGGAACCCCTAGTGATGGAGTTGGCCACTCCCTCTCTGCGCGCTCGCTCGCTC
ACTGAGGCCGGGCGACCAAAGGTCGCCCGACGCCCGGGCTTTGCCCGGGCGGCCTCAGTGAGCGAGCGAG
CGCGCAGCTGCCTGCAGGGGCGCCTGATGCGGTATTTTCTCCTTACGCATCTGTGCGGTATTTCACACCG
CATA
[95 nt withheld, positions 2175-2269]
T
[46 nt withheld, positions 2271-2316]
C
[141 nt withheld, positions 2318-2458]
CCTTTGACGTTGGAGTCCACGTTCTTT
[37 nt withheld, positions 2486-2522]
ACTCTATCTCGGGCTATTCTTTTGATTTATAAGGGATTTTGCCGATTTCGGTCTATTGGTTAAAAAATGA
GCTGATTTAACAAAAATTTAACGCGAATTTTAACAAAATATTAACGTTTACAATTTTATGGTGCACTCTC
AGTACAATCTGCTCTGATGCCGCATAGTTAAGCCAGCCCCGACACCCGCCAACACCCGCTGACGCGCCCT
GACGGGCTTGTCTGCTCCCGGCATCCGCTTACAGACAAGCTGTGACCGTCTCCGGGAGCTGCATGTGTCA
GAGGTTTTCACCGTCATCACCGAAACGCGCGAGACGAAAGGGCCTCGTGATACGCCTATTTTTATAGGTT
AATGTCATGATAATAATGGTTTCTTAGACGTCAGGTGGCACTTTTCGGGGAAATGTGCGCGGAACCCCTA
TTTGTTTATTTTTCTAAATACATTCAAATATGTATCCGCTCATGAGACAATAACCCTGATAAATGCTTCA
ATAATATTGAAAAAGGAAGAGTATGAGTATTCAACATTTCCGTGTCGCCCTTATTCCCTTTTTTGCGGCA
TTTTGCCTTCCTGTTTTTGCTCACCCAGAAACGCTGGTGAAAGTAAAAGATGCTGAAGATCAGTTGGGTG
CACGAGTGGGTTACATCGAACTGGATCTCAACAGCGGTAAGATCCTTGAGAGTTTTCGCCCCGAAGAACG
TTTTCCAATGATGAGCACTTTTAAAGTTCTGCTATGTGGCGCGGTATTATCCCGTATTGACGCCGGGCAA
GAGCAACTCGGTCGCCGCATACACTATTCTCAGAATGACTTGGTTGAGTACTCACCAGTCACAGAAAAGC
ATCTTACGGATGGCATGACAGTAAGAGAATTATGCAGTGCTGCCATAACCATGAGTGATAACACTGCGGC
CAACTTACTTCTGACAACGATCGGAGGACCGAAGGAGCTAACCGCTTTTTTGCACAACATGGGGGATCAT
GTAACTCGCCTTGATCGTTGGGAACCGGAGCTGAATGAAGCCATACCAAACGACGAGCGTGACACCACGA
TGCCTGTAGCAATGGCAACAACGTTGCGCAAACTATTAACTGGCGAACTACTTACTCTAGCTTCCCGGCA
ACAATTAATAGACTGGATGGAGGCGGATAAAGTTGCAGGACCACTTCTGCGCTCGGCCCTTCCGGCTGGC
TGGTTTATTGCTGATAAATCTGGAGCCGGTGAGCGTGGGTCTCGCGGTATCATTGCAGCACTGGGGCCAG
ATGGTAAGCCCTCCCGTATCGTAGTTATCTACACGACGGGGAGTCAGGCAACTATGGATGAACGAAATAG
ACAGATCGCTGAGATAGGTGCCTCACTGATTAAGCATTGGTAACTGTCAGACCAAGTTTACTCATATATA
CTTTAGATTGATTTAAAACTTCATTTTTAATTTAAAAGGATCTAGGTGAAGATCCTTTTTGATAATCTCA
TGACCAAAATCCCTTAACGTGAGTTTTCGTTCCACTGAGCGTCAGACCCCGTAGAAAAGATCAAAGGATC
TTCTTGAGATCCTTTTTTTCTGCGCGTAATCTGCTGCTTGCAAACAAAAAAACCACCGCTACCAGCGGTG
GTTTGTTTGCCGGATCAAGAGCTACCAACTCTTTTTCCGAAGGTAACTGGCTTCAGCAGAGCGCAGATAC
CAAATACTGTTCTTCTAGTGTAGCCGTAGTTAGGCCACCACTTCAAGAACTCTGTAGCACCGCCTACATA
CCTCGCTCTGCTAATCCTGTTACCAGTGGCTGCTGCCAGTGGCGATAAGTCGTGTCTTACCGGGTTGGAC
TCAAGACGATAGTTACCGGATAAGGCGCAGCGGTCGGGCTGAACGGGGGGTTCGTGCACACAGCCCAGCT
TGGAGCGAACGACCTACACCGAACTGAGATACCTACAGCGTGAGCTATGAGAAAGCGCCACGCTTCCCGA
AGGGAGAAAGGCGGACAGGTATCCGGTAAGCGGCAGGGTCGGAACAGGAGAGCGCACGAGGGAGCTTCCA
GGGGGAAACGCCTGGTATCTTTATAGTCCTGTCGGGTTTCGCCACCTCTGACTTGAGCGTCGATTTTTGT
GATGCTCGTCAGGGGGGCGGAGCCTATGGAAAAACGCCAGCAACGCGGCCTTTTTACGGTTCCTGGCCTT
TTGCTGGCCTTTTGCTCACATGT
Features (pLannotate 1.2.2; 14 found; start..end, strand, type, name):
     12..39      +  repeat_region  AAV2 ITR (fragment): inverted terminal repeat of adeno-associated virus serotype 2 inverted
     68..95      +  repeat_region  AAV2 ITR (fragment): inverted terminal repeat of adeno-associated virus serotype 2 inverted
    733..1449    +  CDS            SYFP2: SYFP2 is a basic (constitutively fluorescent) yellow fluorescent protein published in 2006, derived from Aequorea victoria. It is reported to be a very rapidly-maturing monomer with moderate acid sensitivity.
   1489..1646    +  misc_feature   WPRE (fragment): woodchuck hepatitis virus posttranscriptional regulatory element
   1652..1732    +  misc_feature   WPRE (fragment): woodchuck hepatitis virus posttranscriptional regulatory element
   1749..1860    +  polyA_signal   bGH poly(A) signal: bovine growth hormone polyadenylation signal
   1978..2118    +  repeat_region  AAV2 ITR: inverted terminal repeat of adeno-associated virus serotype 2 inverted
   2123..2174    -  misc_feature   bom (fragment): basis of mobility region from pBR322
   2193..2648    +  rep_origin     f1 ori (sequence partly withheld): f1 bacteriophage origin of replication; arrow indicates direction of (+) strand synthesis
   2649..2698    -  misc_feature   bom (fragment): basis of mobility region from pBR322
   2800..2835    -  CDS            rop (fragment): Rop protein, which maintains plasmids at low copy number; rop
   2930..3034    +  promoter       AmpR promoter: bla
   3035..3895    +  CDS            AmpR: β-lactamase; bla; confers resistance to ampicillin, carbenicillin, and related antibiotics
   4066..4654    +  rep_origin     ori: high-copy-number ColE1/pMB1/pBR322/pUC origin of replication
