[The description below was written by a language model from this plasmid's Addgene catalogue record and pLannotate feature annotations shown in this document.]
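Description:
AiP12093 - pAAV-AiE0409m-minBG-SYFP2-WPRE3-BGHpA (alias CN2093) is an AAV transfer plasmid built on a pAAV2 backbone, about 4.7 kb in the sequenced record, used to package a fluorescent reporter genome into recombinant adeno-associated virus. In bacteria it is maintained through a high-copy ColE1/pUC-type origin and selected with ampicillin via the β-lactamase gene and its own promoter. An f1 phage origin is also present, along with small remnants of the pBR322 bom and rop regions. The recorded growth strain is a recombination-limiting one, which suits plasmids carrying repeat-rich ITRs.

The payload lies between AAV2 inverted terminal repeats, the cis elements needed for genome replication and encapsidation. The right-hand ITR is annotated in full, whereas the left one was detected only as two short fragments. This may simply reflect how hard these hairpin-forming repeats are to sequence and annotate. Within the cassette, the enhancer AiE0409m is placed upstream of a minimal beta-globin promoter (minBG). Such a minimal promoter has little activity of its own, so the enhancer is meant to determine the pattern of transcription. Neither element is called out in the feature table, but both presumably occupy the unannotated stretch before the SYFP2 coding sequence. SYFP2 is a fast-maturing monomeric yellow fluorescent protein derived from Aequorea victoria. It is followed by WPRE3, a shortened woodchuck hepatitis virus posttranscriptional element that boosts expression (annotated here as two WPRE fragments), and by the bovine growth hormone polyadenylation signal.

The construct is intended for AAV-mediated labelling of specific populations of brain cells, as part of an enhancer-AAV toolkit for cortical cell types. The record does not state which population AiE0409m targets.
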