Addgene plasmid #230103: AiP12093 - pAAV-AiE0409m-minBG-SYFP2-WPRE3-BGHpA (Alias: CN2093)
Purpose: AiE0409m is an enhancer sequence, designed to drive AAV-mediated transgene expression in specific populations of brain cells
Depositing lab: Allen Institute for Brain Science & Boaz Levi. Depositing organization: Allen Institute. Publication: A suite of enhancer AAVs and transgenic mouse lines for genetic access to cortical cell types. Ben-Simon Y, Hooper M, Narayan S, Daigle TL, Dwivedi D, Way SW, Oster A, Stafford DA, Mich JK, Taormina MJ, Martinez RA, Opitz-Araya X, Roth JR, Alexander JR, Allen S, Amster A, Arbuckle J, Ayala A, Baker PM, Bakken TE, Barcelli T, Barta S, Bendrick J, Bertagnolli D, Bielstein C, Bishwakarma P, Bowlus J, Boyer G, Brouner K, Casian B, Casper T, Chakka AB, Chakrabarty R, Chance RK, Chavan S, Clark M, Colbert K, Collman F, Daniel S, Departee M, DiValentin P, Donadio N, Dotson N, Egdorf T, Fliss T, Gabitto M, Garcia J, Gary A, Gasperini M, Gloe J, Goldy J, Gore BB, Graybuck L, Greisman N, Haeseleer F, Halterman C, Haradon Z, Hastings SD, Helback O, Ho W, Hockemeyer D, Huang C, Huff S, Hunker A, Johansen N, Jones D, Juneau Z, Kalmbach B, Kannan M, Khem S, Kussick E, Kutsal R, Larsen R, Lee C, Lee AY, Leibly M, Lenz GH, Li S, Liang E, Lusk N, Madigan Z, Malloy J, Malone J, McCue R, Melchor J, Mollenkopf T, Moosman S, Morin E, Newman D, Ng L, Ngo K, Omstead V, Otto S, Oyama A, Pena N, Pham T, Phillips E, Pom CA, Potekhina L, Ransford S, Ray PL, Rette D, Reynoldson C, Rimorin C, Rocha D, Ruiz A, Sanchez REA, Sawyer L, Sedeno-Cortes A, Sevigny JP, Shapovalova N, Shepard N, Shulga L, Sigler AR, Siverts L, Soliman S, Somasundaram S, Staats B, Stewart K, Szelenyi E, Tieu M, Trader C, Tran A, van Velthoven CTJ, Walker M, Wang Y, Weed N, Wirthlin M, Wood T, Wynalda B, Yao Z, Zhou T, Ariza J, Dee N, Reding M, Ronellenfitch K, Mufti S, Sunkin SM, Smith KA, Esposito L, Waters J, Thyagarajan B, Yao S, Lein ES, Zeng H, Levi BP, Ngai J, Ting JT, Tasic B. Cell. 2025 May 16:S0092-8674(25)00513-6. doi: 10.1016/j.cell.2025.05.002. PubMed 40403729.
Backbone
  Vector backbone: pAAV2
  Vector type: AAV
Growth in bacteria
  Bacterial resistance: Ampicillin, 100 μg/mL
  Growth temperature: 37°C
  Growth strain: NEB Stable
  Copy number: High Copy
Gene/Insert
  Gene/Insert name: SYFP2
  Species: Synthetic
  Promoter: minBG
  Cloning method: Gibson Cloning
Terms and licenses: Academic/Nonprofit Terms; Industry Terms: Not Available to Industry
How to cite: AiP12093 - pAAV-AiE0409m-minBG-SYFP2-WPRE3-BGHpA (Alias: CN2093) was a gift from Allen Institute for Brain Science & Boaz Levi (Addgene plasmid # 230103 ; http://n2t.net/addgene:230103 ; RRID:Addgene_230103)
